>Addgene plasmid #215528 | pEF.DEST51-PTPN12(D199A,C231S)-Clover | addgene full sequence | sequence record 446283 | Addgene NGS Result
AATATTATTGAAGCATTTATCAGGGTTATTGTCTCATGAGCGGATACATATTTGAATGTATTTAGAAAAA
TAAACAAATAGGGGTTCCGCGCACATTTCCCCGAAAAGTGCCACCTGACGTCGACGGATCGGGAGATCTC
CCGATCCCCTATGGTGCACTCTCAGTACAATCTGCTCTGATGCCGCATAGTTAAGCCAGTATCTGCTCCC
TGCTTGTGTGTTGGAGGTCGCTGAGTAGTGCGCGAGCAAAATTTAAGCTACAACAAGGCAAGGCTTGACC
GACAATTGCATGAAGAATCTGCTTAGGGTTAGGCGTTTTGCGCTGCTTCGCGATGTACGGGCCAGATATA
CGCGTTGACATTGATTATTGACTAGGCTTTTGCAAAAAGCTTTGCAAAGATGGATAAAGTTTTAAACAGA
GAGGAATCTTTGCAGCTAATGGACCTTCTAGGTCTTGAAAGGAGTGGGAATTGGCTCCGGTGCCCGTCAG
TGGGCAGAGCGCACATCGCCCACAGTCCCCGAGAAGTTGGGGGGAGGGGTCGGCAATTGAACCGGTGCCT
AGAGAAGGTGGCGCGGGGTAAACTGGGAAAGTGATGTCGTGTACTGGCTCCGCCTTTTTCCCGAGGGTGG
GGGAGAACCGTATATAAGTGCAGTAGTCGCCGTGAACGTTCTTTTTCGCAACGGGTTTGCCGCCAGAACA
CAGGTAAGTGCCGTGTGTGGTTCCCGCGGGCCTGGCCTCTTTACGGGTTATGGCCCTTGCGTGCCTTGAA
TTACTTCCACCTGGCTGCAGTACGTGATTCTTGATCCCGAGCTTCGGGTTGGAAGTGGGTGGGAGAGTTC
GAGGCCTTGCGCTTAAGGAGCCCCTTCGCCTCGTGCTTGAGTTGAGGCCTGGCCTGGGCGCTGGGGCCGC
CGCGTGCGAATCTGGTGGCACCTTCGCGCCTGTCTCGCTGCTTTCGATAAGTCTCTAGCCATTTAAAATT
TTTGATGACCTGCTGCGACGCTTTTTTTCTGGCAAGATAGTCTTGTAAATGCGGGCCAAGATCTGCACAC
TGGTATTTCGGTTTTTGGGGCCGCGGGCGGCGACGGGGCCCGTGCGTCCCAGCGCACATGTTCGGCGAGG
CGGGGCCTGCGAGCGCGGCCACCGAGAATCGGACGGGGGTAGTCTCAAGCTGGCCGGCCTGCTCTGGTGC
CTGGCCTCGCGCCGCCGTGTATCGCCCCGCCCTGGGCGGCAAGGCTGGCCCGGTCGGCACCAGTTGCGTG
AGCGGAAAGATGGCCGCTTCCCGGCCCTGCTGCAGGGAGCTCAAAATGGAGGACGCGGCGCTCGGGAGAG
CGGGCGGGTGAGTCACCCACACAAAGGAAAAGGGCCTTTCCGTCCTCAGCCGTCGCTTCATGTGACTCCA
CGGAGTACCGGGCGCCGTCCAGGCACCTCGATTAGTTCTCGAGCTTTTGGAGTACGTCGTCTTTAGGTTG
GGGGGAGGGGTTTTATGCGATGGAGTTTCCCCACACTGAGTGGGTGGAGACTGAAGTTAGGCCAGCTTGG
CACTTGATGTAATTCTCCTTGGAATTTGCCCTTTTTGAGTTTGGATCTTGGTTCATTCTCAAGCCTCAGA
CAGTGGTTCAAAGTTTTTTTCTTCCATTTCAGGTGTCGTGAGGAATTAGCTTGGTACTAATACGACTCAC
TATAGGGAGACCCAAGCTGGCTAGGTAAGCTTGATCAACAAGTTTGTACAAAAAAGCAGGCTGGCGCCGG
AACCAATTCAGTCGACTGGATCCGGTACCGAGGAGATCTGCCGCCGCGATCGCCATGGAGCAAGTGGAGA
TCCTGAGGAAATTCATCCAGAGGGTCCAGGCCATGAAGAGTCCTGACCACAATGGGGAGGACAACTTCGC
CCGGGACTTCATGCGGTTAAGAAGATTGTCTACCAAATATAGAACAGAAAAGATATATCCCACAGCCACT
GGAGAAAAAGAAGAAAATGTTAAAAAGAACAGATACAAGGACATACTGCCATTTGATCACAGCCGAGTTA
AATTGACATTAAAGACTCCTTCACAAGATTCAGACTATATCAATGCAAATTTTATAAAGGGCGTCTATGG
GCCAAAAGCATATGTAGCAACTCAAGGACCTTTAGCAAATACAGTAATAGATTTTTGGAGGATGATATGG
GAGTATAATGTTGTGATCATTGTAATGGCCTGCCGAGAATTTGAGATGGGAAGGAAAAAATGTGAGCGCT
ATTGGCCTTTGTATGGAGAAGACCCCATAACGTTTGCACCATTTAAAATTTCTTGTGAGGATGAACAAGC
AAGAACAGACTACTTCATCAGGACACTCTTACTTGAATTTCAAAATGAATCTCGTAGGCTGTATCAGTTT
CATTATGTGAACTGGCCAGCCCATGATGTTCCTTCATCATTTGATTCTATTCTGGACATGATAAGCTTAA
TGAGGAAATATCAAGAACATGAAGATGTTCCTATTTGTATTCATAGCAGTGCAGGCTGTGGAAGAACAGG
TGCCATTTGTGCCATAGATTATACGTGGAATTTACTAAAAGCTGGGAAAATACCAGAGGAATTTAATGTA
TTTAATTTAATACAAGAAATGAGAACACAAAGGCATTCTGCAGTACAAACAAAGGAGCAATATGAACTTG
TTCATAGAGCTATTGCCCAACTGTTTGAAAAACAGCTACAACTATATGAAATTCATGGAGCTCAGAAAAT
TGCTGATGGAGTGAATGAAATTAACACTGAAAACATGGTCAGCTCCATAGAGCCTGAAAAACAAGATTCT
CCTCCTCCAAAACCACCAAGGACCCGCAGTTGCCTTGTTGAAGGGGATGCTAAAGAAGAAATACTGCAGC
CACCGGAACCTCATCCAGTGCCACCCATCTTGACACCTTCTCCCCCTTCAGCTTTTCCAACAGTCACTAC
TGTGTGGCAGGACAATGATAGATACCATCCAAAGCCAGTGTTGCATATGGTTTCATCAGAACAACATTCA
GCAGACCTCAACAGAAACTATAGTAAATCAACAGAACTTCCAGGGAAAAATGAATCAACAATTGAACAGA
TAGATAAAAAATTGGAACGAAATTTAAGTTTTGAGATTAAGAAGGTCCCTCTCCAAGAGGGACCAAAAAG
TTTTGATGGGAACACACTTTTGAATAGGGGACATGCAATTAAAATTAAATCTGCTTCACCTTGTATAGCT
GATAAAATCTCTAAGCCACAGGAATTAAGTTCAGATCTAAATGTCGGTGATACTTCCCAGAATTCTTGTG
TGGACTGCAGTGTAACACAATCAAACAAAGTTTCAGTTACTCCACCAGAAGAATCCCAGAATTCAGACAC
ACCTCCAAGGCCAGACCGCTTGCCTCTTGATGAGAAAGGACATGTAACGTGGTCATTTCATGGACCTGAA
AATGCCATACCCATACCTGATTTATCTGAAGGCAATTCCTCAGATATCAACTATCAAACTAGGAAAACTG
TGAGTTTAACACCAAGTCCTACAACACAAGTTGAAACACCTGATCTTGTGGATCATGATAACACTTCACC
ACTCTTCAGAACACCCCTCAGTTTTACTAATCCACTTCACTCTGATGACTCAGACTCAGATGAAAGAAAC
TCTGATGGTGCTGTGACCCAGAATAAAACTAATATTTCAACAGCAAGTGCCACAGTTTCTGCTGCCACTA
GTACTGAAAGCATTTCTACTAGGAAAGTATTGCCAATGTCCATTGCTAGACATAATATAGCAGGAACAAC
ACATTCAGGTGCTGAAAAAGATGTTGATGTTAGTGAAGATTCACCTCCTCCCCTACCTGAAAGAACTCCT
GAATCGTTTGTGTTAGCAAGTGAACATAATACACCTGTAAGATCGGAATGGAGTGAACTTCAAAGTCAGG
AACGATCTGAACAAAAAAAGTCTGAAGGCTTGATAACCTCTGAAAATGAGAAATGTGATCATCCAGCGGG
AGGTATTCACTATGAAATGTGCATAGAATGTCCACCTACTTTCAGTGACAAGAGAGAACAAATATCAGAA
AATCCAACAGAAGCCACAGATATTGGTTTTGGTAATCGATGTGGAAAACCCAAAGGACCAAGAGATCCAC
CTTCATGCGGCCGCATGGTGAGCAAGGGCGAGGAGCTGTTCACCGGGGTGGTGCCCATCCTGGTCGAGCT
GGACGGCGACGTAAACGGCCACAAGTTCAGCGTCCGCGGCGAGGGCGAGGGCGATGCCACCAACGGCAAG
CTGACCCTGAAGTTCATCTGCACCACCGGCAAGCTGCCCGTGCCCTGGCCCACCCTCGTGACCACCTTCG
GCTACGGCGTGGCCTGCTTCAGCCGCTACCCCGACCACATGAAGCAGCACGACTTCTTCAAGTCCGCCAT
GCCCGAAGGCTACGTCCAGGAGCGCACCATCTCTTTCAAGGACGACGGTACCTACAAGACCCGCGCCGAG
GTGAAGTTCGAGGGCGACACCCTGGTGAACCGCATCGAGCTGAAGGGCATCGACTTCAAGGAGGACGGCA
ACATCCTGGGGCACAAGCTGGAGTACAACTTCAACAGCCACAACGTCTATATCACGGCCGACAAGCAGAA
GAACGGCATCAAGGCTAACTTCAAGATCCGCCACAACGTTGAGGACGGCAGCGTGCAGCTCGCCGACCAC
TACCAGCAGAACACCCCCATCGGCGACGGCCCCGTGCTGCTGCCCGACAACCACTACCTGAGCCATCAGT
CCGCCCTGAGCAAAGACCCCAACGAGAAGCGCGATCACATGGTCCTGCTGGAGTTCGTGACCGCCGCCGG
GATTACACATGGCATGGACGAGCTGTACAAGTAGTAAGATATCTAGACCCAGCTTTCTTGTACAAAGTGG
TTGATCTAGAGGGCCCGCGGTTCGAAGGTAAGCCTATCCCTAACCCTCTCCTCGGTCTCGATTCTACGCG
TACCGGTCATCATCACCATCACCATTGAGTTTAAACCCGCTGATCAGCCTCGACTGTGCCTTCTAGTTGC
CAGCCATCTGTTGTTTGCCCCTCCCCCGTGCCTTCCTTGACCCTGGAAGGTGCCACTCCCACTGTCCTTT
CCTAATAAAATGAGGAAATTGCATCGCATTGTCTGAGTAGGTGTCATTCTATTCTGGGGGGTGGGGTGGG
GCAGGACAGCAAGGGGGAGGATTGGGAAGACAATAGCAGGCATGCTGGGGATGCGGTGGGCGCTATGGCT
TCTGAGGCGGAAAGAACCAGCTGGGGCTCTAGGGGGTATCCCC
[124 nt withheld, positions 5294-5417]
C
[91 nt withheld, positions 5419-5509]
A
[49 nt withheld, positions 5511-5559]
CCTTTGACGTTGGAGTCCACGTTCTTT
[37 nt withheld, positions 5587-5623]
ACCCTATCTCGGTCTATTCTTTTGATTTATAAGGGATTTTGCCGATTTCGGCCTATTGGTTAAAAAATGA
GCTGATTTAACAAAAATTTAACGCGAATTAATTCTGTGGAATGTGTGTCAGTTAGGGTGTGGAAAGTCCC
CAGGCTCCCCAGCAGGCAGAAGTATGCAAAGCATGCATCTCAATTAGTCAGCAACCAGGTGTGGAAAGTC
CCCAGGCTCCCCAGCAGGCAGAAGTATGCAAAGCATGCATCTCAATTAGTCAGCAACCATAGTCCCGCCC
CTAACTCCGCCCATCCCGCCCCTAACTCCGCCCAGTTCCGCCCATTCTCCGCCCCATGGCTGACTAATTT
TTTTTATTTATGCAGAGGCCGAGGCCGCCTCTGCCTCTGAGCTATTCCAGAAGTAGTGAGGAGGCTTTTT
TGGAGGCCTAGGCTTTTGCAAAAAGCTCCCGGGAGCTTGTATATCCATTTTCGGATCTGATCAGCACGTG
TTGACAATTAATCATCGGCATAGTATATCGGCATAGTATAATACGACAAGGTGAGGAACTAAACCATGGC
CAAGCCTTTGTCTCAAGAAGAATCCACCCTCATTGAAAGAGCAACGGCTACAATCAACAGCATCCCCATC
TCTGAAGACTACAGCGTCGCCAGCGCAGCTCTCTCTAGCGACGGCCGCATCTTCACTGGTGTCAATGTAT
ATCATTTTACTGGGGGACCTTGTGCAGAACTCGTGGTGCTGGGCACTGCTGCTGCTGCGGCAGCTGGCAA
CCTGACTTGTATCGTCGCGATCGGAAATGAGAACAGGGGCATCTTGAGCCCCTGCGGACGGTGCCGACAG
GTGCTTCTCGATCTGCATCCTGGGATCAAAGCCATAGTGAAGGACAGTGATGGACAGCCGACGGCAGTTG
GGATTCGTGAATTGCTGCCCTCTGGTTATGTGTGGGAGGGCTAAGCACTTCGTGGCCGAGGAGCAGGACT
GACACGTGCTACGAGATTTCGATTCCACCGCCGCCTTCTATGAAAGGTTGGGCTTCGGAATCGTTTTCCG
GGACGCCGGCTGGATGATCCTCCAGCGCGGGGATCTCATGCTGGAGTTCTTCGCCCACCCCAACTTGTTT
ATTGCAGCTTATAATGGTTACAAATAAAGCAATAGCATCACAAATTTCACAAATAAAGCATTTTTTTCAC
TGCATTCTAGTTGTGGTTTGTCCAAACTCATCAATGTATCTTATCATGTCTGTATACCGTCGACCTCTAG
CTAGAGCTTGGCGTAATCATGGTCATAGCTGTTTCCTGTGTGAAATTGTTATCCGCTCACAATTCCACAC
AACATACGAGCCGGAAGCATAAAGTGTAAAGCCTGGGGTGCCTAATGAGTGAGCTAACTCACATTAATTG
CGTTGCGCTCACTGCCCGCTTTCCAGTCGGGAAACCTGTCGTGCCAGCTGCATTAATGAATCGGCCAACG
CGCGGGGAGAGGCGGTTTGCGTATTGGGCGCTCTTCCGCTTCCTCGCTCACTGACTCGCTGCGCTCGGTC
GTTCGGCTGCGGCGAGCGGTATCAGCTCACTCAAAGGCGGTAATACGGTTATCCACAGAATCAGGGGATA
ACGCAGGAAAGAACATGTGAGCAAAAGGCCAGGAACCGTAAAAAGGCCGCGTTGCTGGCGTTTTTCCATA
GGCTCCGCCCCCCTGACGAGCATCACAAAAATCGACGCTCAAGTCAGAGGTGGCGAAACCCGACAGGACT
ATAAAGATACCAGGCGTTTCCCCCTGGAAGCTCCCTCGTGCGCTCTCCTGTTCCGACCCTGCCGCTTACC
GGATACCTGTCCGCCTTTCTCCCTTCGGGAAGCGTGGCGCTTTCTCATAGCTCACGCTGTAGGTATCTCA
GTTCGGTGTAGGTCGTTCGCTCCAAGCTGGGCTGTGTGCACGAACCCCCCGTTCAGCCCGACCGCTGCGC
CTTATCCGGTAACTATCGTCTTGAGTCCAACCCGGTAAGACACGACTTATCGCCACTGGCAGCAGCCACT
GGTAACAGGATTAGCAGAGCGAGGTATGTAGGCGGTGCTACAGAGTTCTTGAAGTGGTGGCCTAACTACG
GCTACACTAGAAGAACAGTATTTGGTATCTGCGCTCTGCTGAAGCCAGTTACCTTCGGAAAAAGAGTTGG
TAGCTCTTGATCCGGCAAACAAACCACCGCTGGTAGCGGTGGTTTTTTTGTTTGCAAGCAGCAGATTACG
CGCAGAAAAAAAGGATCTCAAGAAGATCCTTTGATCTTTTCTACGGGGTCTGACGCTCAGTGGAACGAAA
ACTCACGTTAAGGGATTTTGGTCATGAGATTATCAAAAAGGATCTTCACCTAGATCCTTTTAAATTAAAA
ATGAAGTTTTAAATCAATCTAAAGTATATATGAGTAAACTTGGTCTGACAGTTACCAATGCTTAATCAGT
GAGGCACCTATCTCAGCGATCTGTCTATTTCGTTCATCCATAGTTGCCTGACTCCCCGTCGTGTAGATAA
CTACGATACGGGAGGGCTTACCATCTGGCCCCAGTGCTGCAATGATACCGCGAGACCCACGCTCACCGGC
TCCAGATTTATCAGCAATAAACCAGCCAGCCGGAAGGGCCGAGCGCAGAAGTGGTCCTGCAACTTTATCC
GCCTCCATCCAGTCTATTAATTGTTGCCGGGAAGCTAGAGTAAGTAGTTCGCCAGTTAATAGTTTGCGCA
ACGTTGTTGCCATTGCTACAGGCATCGTGGTGTCACGCTCGTCGTTTGGTATGGCTTCATTCAGCTCCGG
TTCCCAACGATCAAGGCGAGTTACATGATCCCCCATGTTGTGCAAAAAAGCGGTTAGCTCCTTCGGTCCT
CCGATCGTTGTCAGAAGTAAGTTGGCCGCAGTGTTATCACTCATGGTTATGGCAGCACTGCATAATTCTC
TTACTGTCATGCCATCCGTAAGATGCTTTTCTGTGACTGGTGAGTACTCAACCAAGTCATTCTGAGAATA
GTGTATGCGGCGACCGAGTTGCTCTTGCCCGGCGTCAATACGGGATAATACCGCGCCACATAGCAGAACT
TTAAAAGTGCTCATCATTGGAAAACGTTCTTCGGGGCGAAAACTCTCAAGGATCTTACCGCTGTTGAGAT
CCAGTTCGATGTAACCCACTCGTGCACCCAACTGATCTTCAGCATCTTTTACTTTCACCAGCGTTTCTGG
GTGAGCAAAAACAGGAAGGCAAAATGCCGCAAAAAAGGGAATAAGGGCGACACGGAAATGTTGAATACTC
ATACTCTTCCTTTTTC
Features (pLannotate 1.2.2; 26 found; start..end, strand, type, name):
    150..202     -  misc_feature   bom (fragment): basis of mobility region from pBR322
    357..375     +  enhancer       CMV enhancer (fragment): human cytomegalovirus immediate early enhancer
    400..466     +  CDS            small t antigen (fragment): SV40 (simian virus 40) small t antigen
    473..1651    +  promoter       EF-1α promoter: strong constitutive promoter for human elongation factor EF-1α
   1668..1686    +  promoter       T7 promoter: promoter for bacteriophage T7 RNA polymerase
   1718..1742    +  protein_bind   attB1: mutant version of attB; recombination site for the Gateway® BP reaction BP Clonase™
   1805..4135    +  CDS            PTPN12: PTN12_HUMAN - Experimental evidence at protein level: Swiss-Prot protein existence level 1. Dephosphorylates a range of proteins, and thereby regulates cellular signaling cascades (PubMed:18559503). Dephosphorylates cellular tyrosine kinases, such as ERBB2 and PTK2B/PYK2, and thereby regulates signaling via ERBB2 and PTK2B/PYK2 (PubMed:17329398, PubMed:27134172). Selectively dephosphorylates ERBB2 phosphorylated at 'Tyr-1112', 'Tyr-1196', and/or 'Tyr-1248' (PubMed:27134172). From Homo sapiens (Human).
   4145..4861    +  CDS            Clover: Clover is a basic (constitutively fluorescent) green/yellow fluorescent protein published in 2012, derived from Aequorea victoria. It is reported to be a rapidly-maturing weak dimer with high acid sensitivity.
   4877..4901    -  protein_bind   attB2: mutant version of attB; recombination site for the Gateway® BP reaction BP Clonase™
   4927..4968    +  CDS            V5 tag: epitope tag from simian virus 5
   5024..5231    +  polyA_signal   bGH poly(A) signal: bovine growth hormone polyadenylation signal
   5252..5273    +  promoter       SV40 promoter (fragment): SV40 enhancer and early promoter
   5294..5722    +  rep_origin     f1 ori (sequence partly withheld): f1 bacteriophage origin of replication; arrow indicates direction of (+) strand synthesis
   5736..6065    +  promoter       SV40 promoter: SV40 enhancer and early promoter
   6113..6160    +  promoter       EM7 promoter: synthetic bacterial promoter&nbsp
   6179..6577    +  CDS            BSD: blasticidin S deaminase; Aspergillus terreus BSD; confers resistance to blasticidin
   6578..6605    +  CDS            BleoR (fragment): antibiotic-binding protein; Sh ble from Streptoalloteichus hindustanus; confers resistance to bleomycin, phleomycin, and Zeocin™
   6615..6740    +  CDS            ble (fragment): BLE_KLEPN - Experimental evidence at protein level: Swiss-Prot protein existence level 1. Binding protein with a strong affinity to the bleomycin family of antibiotics. Binds to CL990; an antimitotic-antibiotic compound. From Klebsiella pneumoniae.
   6735..6856    +  polyA_signal   SV40 poly(A) signal: SV40 polyadenylation signal
   6929..6945    -  protein_bind   lac operator: The lac repressor binds to the lac operator to inhibit transcription in E. coli. This inhibition can be relieved by adding lactose or isopropyl-β-D-thiogalactopyranoside (IPTG). lac repressor encoded by lacI
   6953..6983    -  promoter       lac promoter: promoter for the E. coli lac operon
   6998..7019    -  protein_bind   CAP binding site: CAP binding activates transcription in the presence of cAMP. E. coli catabolite activator protein
   7032..7124    -  CDS            lacI (fragment): lac repressor; lacI; The lac repressor binds to the lac operator to inhibit transcription in E. coli. This inhibition can be relieved by adding lactose or isopropyl-β-D-thiogalactopyranoside (IPTG).
   7296..7884    -  rep_origin     ori: high-copy-number ColE1/pMB1/pBR322/pUC origin of replication
   8055..8915    -  CDS            AmpR: β-lactamase; bla; confers resistance to ampicillin, carbenicillin, and related antibiotics
   8916..91      -  promoter       AmpR promoter (across the origin): bla
