[The description below was written by a language model from this plasmid's Addgene catalogue record and pLannotate feature annotations shown in this document.]
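Description:
pEF.DEST51-PTPN12(D199A,C231S)-Clover is a mammalian expression plasmid of about 8.9 kb, made by Gateway recombination into the commercial pEF-DEST51 destination backbone. It is propagated in E. coli through a high-copy ColE1/pUC-type origin and selected with ampicillin via the β-lactamase gene. An f1 origin is also present. For selection in mammalian cells, the backbone carries a blasticidin S deaminase (BSD) gene. This gene sits behind tandem SV40 early and bacterial EM7 promoters and ends at an SV40 polyadenylation signal, so the same marker can work in both hosts.

The payload is human PTPN12, the tyrosine phosphatase also called PTP-PEST, which dephosphorylates signalling proteins including tyrosine kinases. It carries the D199A and C231S substitutions, which the record describes as making the enzyme phosphatase-inactive. The coding sequence is fused at its C terminus to Clover, a green/yellow fluorescent protein derived from Aequorea victoria. The fusion lies between attB1 and attB2 sites and is transcribed from the strong constitutive human EF-1α promoter, with a bovine growth hormone polyadenylation signal downstream. A T7 promoter sits just upstream of attB1. A backbone V5 epitope tag follows attB2, but the record does not say whether it is read in frame with the Clover fusion.

The construct is suited to expressing a fluorescently trackable, catalytically dead PTP-PEST in mammalian cells, for example as an inactive counterpart to the active enzyme. The associated study concerns the regulation of integrin β1 phosphorylation in breast cancer cell invasion. Several short annotated fragments (CMV enhancer, small t antigen, BleoR/ble, lacI) are probably backbone remnants or partial matches rather than functional elements.
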