Addgene plasmid #215528: pEF.DEST51-PTPN12(D199A,C231S)-Clover
Purpose: Expression vector with a clover-tagged phosphatase-inactive PTP-PEST mutant (D199A,C231S)
Depositing lab: Johanna Ivaska. Depositing organization: Turku Bioscience Centre. Publication: Dynamic regulation of integrin beta1 phosphorylation supports invasion of breast cancer cells. Conway JRW, Joshi O, Kaivola J, Follain G, Gounis M, Kuhl D, Ivaska J. Nat Cell Biol. 2025 May 26. doi: 10.1038/s41556-025-01663-4. PubMed 40419795.
Backbone
  Vector backbone: pEF-DEST51
  Backbone manufacturer: Thermo Fisher Scientific Inc.
  Total vector size (bp): 8943
  Vector type: Mammalian Expression
  Selectable markers: Blasticidin
Growth in bacteria
  Bacterial resistance: Ampicillin, 100 μg/mL
  Growth temperature: 37°C
  Growth strain: DH5alpha
  Copy number: High Copy
Gene/Insert
  Gene/Insert name: PTPN12 (alt name: PTP-PEST)
  Species: H. sapiens (human)
  Insert size (bp): 3057
  Mutation: D199A, C231S (Phosphatase inactive)
  Entrez Gene: PTPN12 (a.k.a. PTP-PEST, PTPG1)
  Promoter: EF1a
  Tag / fusion protein: Clover (C terminal on insert)
  Cloning method: Gateway Cloning
  Sequencing primers: 5′ EF1a_F; 3′ BGH_R
Terms and licenses: Academic/Nonprofit Terms; Industry Terms
How to cite: pEF.DEST51-PTPN12(D199A,C231S)-Clover was a gift from Johanna Ivaska (Addgene plasmid # 215528 ; http://n2t.net/addgene:215528 ; RRID:Addgene_215528)
